>Addgene plasmid #87789 | pPTluc | addgene full sequence | sequence record 174851 | Addgene NGS Result
AGGCCTTCTAGACCGCGGCCGCAGATCTGTTAACGAATTCGGTACCAGATCCGGGATCCGGCGAAAAGAG
CGCCGGAGTATAAATAGAGGCGCTTCGTCTACGGAGCGACAATTCAATTCAAACAAGCAAAGTGAACACG
TCGCTAAGCGAAAGCTAAGCAAATAAACAAGCGCAGCTGAACAAGCTAAACAATCAGCTTGGCATTCCGG
TACTGTTGGTAAAGCCACCATGGAAGACGCCAAAAACATAAAGAAAGGCCCGGCGCCATTCTATCCGCTG
GAAGATGGAACCGCTGGAGAGCAACTGCATAAGGCTATGAAGAGATACGCCCTGGTTCCTGGAACAATTG
CTTTTACAGATGCACATATCGAGGTGGACATCACTTACGCTGAGTACTTCGAAATGTCCGTTCGGTTGGC
AGAAGCTATGAAACGATATGGGCTGAATACAAATCACAGAATCGTCGTATGCAGTGAAAACTCTCTTCAA
TTCTTTATGCCGGTGTTGGGCGCGTTATTTATCGGAGTTGCAGTTGCGCCCGCGAACGACATTTATAATG
AACGTGAATTGCTCAACAGTATGGGCATTTCGCAGCCTACCGTGGTGTTCGTTTCCAAAAAGGGGTTGCA
AAAAATTTTGAACGTGCAAAAAAAGCTCCCAATCATCCAAAAAATTATTATCATGGATTCTAAAACGGAT
TACCAGGGATTTCAGTCGATGTACACGTTCGTCACATCTCATCTACCTCCCGGTTTTAATGAATACGATT
TTGTGCCAGAGTCCTTCGATAGGGACAAGACAATTGCACTGATCATGAACTCCTCTGGATCTACTGGTCT
GCCTAAAGGTGTCGCTCTGCCTCATAGAACTGCCTGCGTGAGATTCTCGCATGCCAGAGATCCTATTTTT
GGCAATCAAATCATTCCGGATACTGCGATTTTAAGTGTTGTTCCATTCCATCACGGTTTTGGAATGTTTA
CTACACTCGGATATTTGATATGTGGATTTCGAGTCGTCTTAATGTATAGATTTGAAGAAGAGCTGTTTCT
GAGGAGCCTTCAGGATTACAAGATTCAAAGTGCGCTGCTGGTGCCAACCCTATTCTCCTTCTTCGCCAAA
AGCACTCTGATTGACAAATACGATTTATCTAATTTACACGAAATTGCTTCTGGTGGCGCTCCCCTCTCTA
AGGAAGTCGGGGAAGCGGTTGCCAAGAGGTTCCATCTGCCAGGTATCAGGCAAGGATATGGGCTCACTGA
GACTACATCAGCTATTCTGATTACACCCGAGGGGGATGATAAACCGGGCGCGGTCGGTAAAGTTGTTCCA
TTTTTTGAAGCGAAGGTTGTGGATCTGGATACCGGGAAAACGCTGGGCGTTAATCAAAGAGGCGAACTGT
GTGTGAGAGGTCCTATGATTATGTCCGGTTATGTAAACAATCCGGAAGCGACCAACGCCTTGATTGACAA
GGATGGATGGCTACATTCTGGAGACATAGCTTACTGGGACGAAGACGAACACTTCTTCATCGTTGACCGC
CTGAAGTCTCTGATTAAGTACAAAGGCTATCAGGTGGCTCCCGCTGAATTGGAATCCATCTTGCTCCAAC
ACCCCAACATCTTCGACGCAGGTGTCGCAGGTCTTCCCGACGATGACGCCGGTGAACTTCCCGCCGCCGT
TGTTGTTTTGGAGCACGGAAAGACGATGACGGAAAAAGAGATCGTGGATTACGTCGCCAGTCAAGTAACA
ACCGCGAAAAAGTTGCGCGGAGGAGTTGTGTTTGTGGACGAAGTACCGAAAGGTCTTACCGGAAAACTCG
ACGCAAGAAAAATCAGAGAGATCCTCATAAAGGCCAAGAAGGGCGGAAAGATCGCCGTGTAATTCTAGAG
TCGGGGCGGCCGGCCGCTTCGAGCAGACATGATAAGATACATTGATGAGTTTGGACAAACCACAACTAGA
ATGCAGTGAAAAAAATGCTTTATTTGTGAAATTTGTGATGCTATTGCTTTATTTGTAACCATTATAAGCT
GCAATAAACAAGTTAACAACAACAATTGCATTCATTTTATGTTTCAGGTTCAGGGGGAGGTGTGGGAGGT
TTTTTAAAGCAAGTAAAACCTCTACAAATGTGGTAAAATCGATAAGGATCGCCAAGCTTTGCGTACTCGC
AAATTATTAAAAATAAAACTTTAAAAATAATTTCGTCTAATTAATATTATGAGTTAATTCAAACCCCACG
GACATGCTAAGGGTTAATCAACAATCATATCGCTGTCTCACTCAGACTCAATACGACACTCAGAATACTA
TTCCTTTCACTCGCACTTATTGCAAGCATACGTTAAGTGGATGTCTCTTGCCGACGGGACCACCTTATGT
TATTTCATCATGGTCTGGCCATTCTCATCGTGAGCTTCCGGGTGCTCGCATATCTGGCTCTAAGACTTCG
GGCCCGACGCAAGGAGTAGCCGACATATATCCGAAATAACTGCTTGTTTTTTTTTTTTACCATTATTACC
ATCGTGTTTACTGTTTATTGCCCCCTCAAAAAGCTAATGTAATTATATTTGTGCCAATAAAAACAAGATA
TGACCTATAGAATACAAGTATTTCCCCTTCGAACATCCCCACAAGTAGACTTTGGATTTGTCTTCTAACC
AAAAGACTTACACACCTGCATACCTTACATCAAAAACTCGTTTATCGCTACATAAAACACCGGGATATAT
TTTTTATATACATACTTTTCAAATCGCGCGCCCTCTTCATAATTCACCTCCACCACACCACGTTTCGTAG
TTGCTCTTTCGCTGTCTCCCACCCGCTCTCCGCAACACATTCACCTTTTGTTCGACGACCTTGGAGCGAC
TGTCGTTAGTTCCGCGCGATTCGGTGCGGTATTTCACACCGCATATGGTGCACTCTCAGTACAATCTGCT
CTGATGCCGCATAGTTAAGCCAGCCCCGACACCCGCCAACACCCGCTGACGCGCCCTGACGGGCTTGTCT
GCTCCCGGCATCCGCTTACAGACAAGCTGTGACCGTCTCCGGGAGCTGCATGTGTCAGAGGTTTTCACCG
TCATCACCGAAACGCGCGAGACGAAAGGGCCTCGTGATACGCCTATTTTTATAGGTTAATGTCATGATAA
TAATGGTTTCTTAGACGTCAGGTGGCACTTTTCGGGGAAATGTGCGCGGAACCCCTATTTGTTTATTTTT
CTAAATACATTCAAATATGTATCCGCTCATGAGACAATAACCCTGATAAATGCTTCAATAATATTGAAAA
AGGAAGAGTATGAGTATTCAACATTTCCGTGTCGCCCTTATTCCCTTTTTTGCGGCATTTTGCCTTCCTG
TTTTTGCTCACCCAGAAACGCTGGTGAAAGTAAAAGATGCTGAAGATCAGTTGGGTGCACGAGTGGGTTA
CATCGAACTGGATCTCAACAGCGGTAAGATCCTTGAGAGTTTTCGCCCCGAAGAACGTTTTCCAATGATG
AGCACTTTTAAAGTTCTGCTATGTGGCGCGGTATTATCCCGTATTGACGCCGGGCAAGAGCAACTCGGTC
GCCGCATACACTATTCTCAGAATGACTTGGTTGAGTACTCACCAGTCACAGAAAAGCATCTTACGGATGG
CATGACAGTAAGAGAATTATGCAGTGCTGCCATAACCATGAGTGATAACACTGCGGCCAACTTACTTCTG
ACAACGATCGGAGGACCGAAGGAGCTAACCGCTTTTTTGCACAACATGGGGGATCATGTAACTCGCCTTG
ATCGTTGGGAACCGGAGCTGAATGAAGCCATACCAAACGACGAGCGTGACACCACGATGCCTGTAGCAAT
GGCAACAACGTTGCGCAAACTATTAACTGGCGAACTACTTACTCTAGCTTCCCGGCAACAATTAATAGAC
TGGATGGAGGCGGATAAAGTTGCAGGACCACTTCTGCGCTCGGCCCTTCCGGCTGGCTGGTTTATTGCTG
ATAAATCTGGAGCCGGTGAGCGTGGGTCTCGCGGTATCATTGCAGCACTGGGGCCAGATGGTAAGCCCTC
CCGTATCGTAGTTATCTACACGACGGGGAGTCAGGCAACTATGGATGAACGAAATAGACAGATCGCTGAG
ATAGGTGCCTCACTGATTAAGCATTGGTAACTGTCAGACCAAGTTTACTCATATATACTTTAGATTGATT
TAAAACTTCATTTTTAATTTAAAAGGATCTAGGTGAAGATCCTTTTTGATAATCTCATGACCAAAATCCC
TTAACGTGAGTTTTCGTTCCACTGAGCGTCAGACCCCGTAGAAAAGATCAAAGGATCTTCTTGAGATCCT
TTTTTTCTGCGCGTAATCTGCTGCTTGCAAACAAAAAAACCACCGCTACCAGCGGTGGTTTGTTTGCCGG
ATCAAGAGCTACCAACTCTTTTTCCGAAGGTAACTGGCTTCAGCAGAGCGCAGATACCAAATACTGTTCT
TCTAGTGTAGCCGTAGTTAGGCCACCACTTCAAGAACTCTGTAGCACCGCCTACATACCTCGCTCTGCTA
ATCCTGTTACCAGTGGCTGCTGCCAGTGGCGATAAGTCGTGTCTTACCGGGTTGGACTCAAGACGATAGT
TACCGGATAAGGCGCAGCGGTCGGGCTGAACGGGGGGTTCGTGCACACAGCCCAGCTTGGAGCGAACGAC
CTACACCGAACTGAGATACCTACAGCGTGAGCTATGAGAAAGCGCCACGCTTCCCGAAGGGAGAAAGGCG
GACAGGTATCCGGTAAGCGGCAGGGTCGGAACAGGAGAGCGCACGAGGGAGCTTCCAGGGGGAAACGCCT
GGTATCTTTATAGTCCTGTCGGGTTTCGCCACCTCTGACTTGAGCGTCGATTTTTGTGATGCTCGTCAGG
GGGGCGGAGCCTATGGAAAAACGCCTTCTTCTTGAACTCGGGCTCGGTGCCAGTATACCTCAAATGGTTG
TCGTACCTCTCATGGTTCCGTTACGCCAACGAGGGTCTGCTGATTAACCAATGGGCGGACGTGGAGCCGG
GCGAAATTAGCTGCACATCGTCGAACACCACGTGCCCCAGTTCGGGCAAGGTCATCCTGGAGACGCTTAA
CTTCTCCGCCGCCGATCTGCCGCTGGACTACGTGGGTCTGGCCCATGATGAAATAACATAAGGTGGTCCC
GTCGATAGCCGAAGCTTACCGAAGTATACACTTAAATTCAGTGCACGTTTGCTTGTTGAGAGGAAAGGTT
GTGTGCGGACGAATTTTTTTTTGAAAACATTAACCCTTACGTGGAATAAAAAAAAATGAAATATTGCAAA
TTTTGCTGCAAAGCTGTGACTGGAGTAAAATTAATTCACGTGCCGAAGTGTGCTATTAAGAGAAAATTGT
GGGAGCAGAGCCTTGGGTGCAGCCTTGGTGAAAACTCCCAAATTTGTGATACCCACTTTAATGATTCGCA
GTGGAAGGCTGCACCTGCAAAAGGTCAGACATTTAAAAGGAGGCGACTCAACGCAGATGCCGTACCTAGT
AAAGTGATAGAGCCTGAACCAGAAAAGATAAAAGAAGGCTATACCAGTGGGAGTACACAAACAGAGTAAG
TTTGAATAGTAAAAAAAATCATTTATGTAAACAATAACGTGACTGTGCGTTAGGTCCTGTTCATTGTTTA
ATGAAAATAAGAGCTTGAGGGAAAAAATTCGTACTTTGGAGTACGAAATGCGTCGTTTAGAGCAGCAGCC
GAATTAATTCTAGTTCCAGTGAAATCCAAGCATTTTCTAAATTAAATGTATTCTTATTATTATAGTTGTT
ATTTTTGATATATATAAACAACACTATTATGCCCACCATTTTTTTGAGATGCATCTACACAAGGAACAAA
CACTGGATGTCACTTTCAGTTCAAATTGTAACGCTAATCACTCCGAACAGGTCACAAAAAATTACCTTAA
AAAGTCATAATATTAAATTAGAATAAATATAGCTGTGAGGGAAATATATACAAATATATTGGAGCAAATA
AATTGTACATACAAATATTTATTACTAATTTCTATTGAGACGAAATGAACCACTCGGAACCATTTGAGCG
AACCGAATCGCGCGGAACTAACGACAGTCGCTCCAAGGTCGTCGAACAAAAGGTGAATGTGTTGCGGAGA
GCGGGTGGGAGACAGCGAAAGAGCAACTACGAAACGTGGTGTGGTGGAGGTGAATTATGAAGAGGGCGCG
CGATTTGAAAAGTATGTATATAAAAAATATATCCCGGTGTTTTATGTAGCGATAAACGAGTTTTTGATGT
AAGGTATGCAGGTGTGTAAGTCTTTTGGTTAGAAGACAAATCCAAAGTCTACTTGTGGGGATGTTCGAAG
GGGAAATACTTGTATTCTATAGGTCATATCTTGTTTTTATTGGCACAAATATAATTACATTAGCTTTTTG
AGGGGGCAATAAACAGTAAACACGATGGTAATAATGGTAAAAAAAAAAAACAAGCAGTTATTTCGGATAT
ATGTCGGCTACTCCTTGCGTCGGGCCCGAAGTCTTAGAGCCAGATATGCGAGCACCCGGAAGCTCACGAT
GAGAATGGCCAGACCCACGTAGTCCAGCGGCAGATCGGCGGCGGAGAAGTTAAGCGTCTCCAGGATGACC
TTGCCCGAACTGGGGCACGTGGTGTTCGACGATGTGCAGCTAATTTCGCCCGGCTCCACGTCCGCCCATT
GGTTAATCAGCAGACCCTCGTTGGCGTAACGGAACCATGAGAGGTACGACAACCATTTGAGGTATACTGG
CACCGAGCCCGAGTTCAAGAAGAAGCCGCCAAAGAGCAGGAATGGTATGATAACCGGCGGACCCACAGAC
AGCGCCATCGAGGTCGAGGAGCTGGCGCAGGATATTAGATATCCGAAGGACGTTGACACATTGGCCACCA
GAGTGACCAGCGCCAGGCAGTTGAAGAAGTGCAGCACTCCGGCCCGCAGTCCGATCATCGGATAGGCAAT
CGCCGTGAAGACCAGTGGCACTGTGAGAAAAAGCGGCAATTCGGCAATCGTTTTGCCCAGAAAGTATGTG
TCACAGCGATAAAGTCGACTTCGGGCCTCCCTCATAAAAACTGGCAGCTCTGAGGTGAACACCTAAATCG
AATCGATTCATTAGAAAGTTAGTAAATTATTGAAATGCAAATGTATTCTAAACATGACTTACATTTATCG
TGGCAAAGACGTTTTGAAAGGTCATGTTGGTCAGGAAGAGGAAGATGGCTCCGTTGATATTCATCACACC
CACTTGCGTGAGTTGTTGGCCCAAAAAGATGAGGCCAATCAAGATGGCAACCATCTGCAAATTAAAATGT
TACTCGCATCTCATTAATATTCGCGAGTTAAATGAAATTTATTTATCTTCTGCAAAACTATAAACTATAC
ATCTCATTGAAAAAAACTAAGAAGGGTGTGGAATCAGGCAATTCTATCTAAAATCTAGCGAATTTGTTTC
CAAGAATTGTAAGCGTTATATCATTTGTTTCCACTGGAACCACTCACCGTTGTCTGAATAAGTCGCACTT
TTACGAGGAGTGGTTCCTTGAGCACCGACAGCCAGGATCGCCACAGGACCGCCCGGAACTGCATGAACCA
GGTGGCCTTGTAGGTGTACCCATTCTCCGGCTGCTCCAGTGGCTTCTCCAGATTTTTGGTGGCCAACAAC
TGCTCCATATCCCGGGCTACTTTGCTAATGGCAAAATTGTCGCATATCTTGGCGATCCGATCACGGGACT
CGATCTCCCGTCCGGGCACAACGGCCAACACCTGTACGTAAAAGTCCGCCGGATTGTAGTTGGTAGGACA
CTGGGCACCCACGCTGGATAGGAGTTGAGATGTTATGTAATACTAGATACCCTTAATAAACACATCGAAC
TCACTAGGAAAAGAAGTCGACGGCTTCGCTGGGAGTGCCCAAGAAAGCTACCCTGCCCTCGGCCATCAGA
AGGATCTTGTCAAAGAGCTCAAACAGCTCGGAAGACGGCTGATGAATGGTCAGGATGACGGTCTTGCCCT
TCTGCGACAGCTTCTTCAGCACCTGGACGACGCTGTGGGCGGTAAAGGAGTCCAGTCCGGAGGTGGGCTC
ATCGCAGATCAGAAGCGGCGGATCGGTTAGAGCCTCGGAGGCGAATGCCAGACGCTTCCTTTCTCCGCCG
GACAGACCTTTCACCCTGCCGGGCACACCGATGATCGTGTGCTGACATTTGCTGAGCGAAAGCTCCTGGA
TCACCTGATCCACGCGGGCCACTCGCTGCCGATAGGTCAGATGTCGTGGCATCCGCACCATGGCTTGGAA
AATCAGGTGTTCCCTGGCCGTTAGGGAGCCGATAAAGAGGTCATCCTGCTGGACATAGGCGCACCTGGCC
TGCATCTCCTTGGCGTCCACAGGTTGGCCATTGAGCAGTCGCATCCCGGATGGCGATACTTGGATGCCCT
GCGGCGATCGAAAGGCAAGGGCATTCAGCAGGGTCGTCTTTCCGGCACCGGAACTGCCCATCACGGCCAA
AAGTTCGCCCGGATAGGCCACGCCGCAAACTGAGTTTCAAATTGGTAATTGGACCCTTTATTAAGATTTC
ACACAGATCAGCCGACTGCGAATAGAAACTCACCGTTCTTGAGCAAATGTTTCCTGGGCGCCGGTATGTG
TCGCTCGTTGCAGAATAGTCCGCGTGTCCGGTTGACCAGCTGCCGCCATCCGGAGCCCGGCTGATTGACC
GCCCCAAAGATGTCCATATTGTGCCAGGCATAGGTGAGGTTCTCGGCTAGTTGGCCGCTCCCTGAACCGG
AGTCCTCCGGCGGACTGGGTGGCCGGAGCGTGCCGTAGTTTTTGGCCTGCCCGAAGCCCTGGTTAATGCA
GCTCTGCGAAGCCGCTCCGCTGTCACCCTGCAATGATAGGGGATCTCAAATATCAACTACAAGCGTTATG
CTCATCTAACCCCGAACAAAAAGTACCCCGAAGTATCCTACGAAGTAGGTTTATACTTTTATTTATTTTT
TGTGCATCTAGGATCAGCTTAAAATATCTGGTTGTTATATTTTTTGTAAAAAAGAATATAGTCGAAAATG
AATGCCTTTAGATGTCTTGATCATGATATGATCTCAAAAATTGTCTTATATAGCGAGAACAGCTACCAGA
ATAATCTGTTTCGTGTCACTATTTGTTTGTGCAATTGCGGTTTGGGATTTTTGTGGGTCGCAGTTCTCAC
GCCGCAGACAATTTGATGTTGCAATCGCAGTTCCTATAGATCAAGTGAACTTAAGATGTATGCACATGTA
CTACTCACATTGTTCAGATGCTCGGCAGATGGGTGTTTGCTGCCTCCGCGAATTAATAGCTCCTGATCCT
CTTGGCCCATTGCCGGGATTTTTCACACTTTCCCCTGCTTACCCACCCAAAACCAATCACCACCCCAATC
ACTCAAAAAACAAACAAAAATAAGAAGCGAGAGGAGTTTTGGCACAGCACTTTGTGTTTAATTGATGGCG
TAAACCGCTTGGAGCTTCGTCACGAAACCGCTGACAAAATGCAACTGAAGGCGGACATTGACGCTACGTA
ACGCTACAAACGGTGGCGAAAGAGATAGCGGACGCAGCGGCGAAAGAGACGGCGATATTTCTGTGGACAG
AGAAGGAGGCAAACAGCGCTGACTTTGAGTGGAATGTCATTTTGAGTGAGAGGTAATCGAAAGAACCTGG
TACATCAAATACCCTTGGATCGAAGTAAATTTAAAACTGATCAGATAAGTTCAATGATATCCAGTGCAGT
AAAAAAAAAAAATGTTTTTTTTATCTACTTTCCGCAAAAATGGGTTTTATTAACTTACATACATACTAGA
ATT
Features (pLannotate 1.2.2; 14 found; start..end, strand, type, name):
     73..195     +  promoter       hsp70 promoter (fragment): Drosophila melanogaster hsp70Bb promoter
    230..1882    +  CDS            luciferase: firefly luciferase; luc+; enhanced luc+ version of the luciferase gene
   1923..2044    -  polyA_signal   SV40 poly(A) signal: SV40 polyadenylation signal
   2067..2135    -  CDS            large T antigen (fragment): large T antigen from SV40 (simian virus 40)
   2160..2392    +  misc_feature   P element 3' end: P element 3' end
   2392..2895    +  gene           mini-white (fragment): white; This modified version of the white gene lacks part of the first intron.
   2894..2963    -  misc_feature   bom (fragment): basis of mobility region from pBR322
   3065..3100    -  CDS            rop (fragment): Rop protein, which maintains plasmids at low copy number; rop
   3195..3299    +  promoter       AmpR promoter: bla
   3300..4160    +  CDS            AmpR: β-lactamase; bla; confers resistance to ampicillin, carbenicillin, and related antibiotics
   4331..4919    +  rep_origin     ori: high-copy-number ColE1/pMB1/pBR322/pUC origin of replication
   4925..5153    +  CDS            mini-white (fragment): Drosophila white gene eye color pigment; white; This is a modified version of the white gene lacking part of the first intron.
   5154..5739    +  misc_feature   P element 5' end: No description available
   5750..9869    -  gene           mini-white: white; This modified version of the white gene lacks part of the first intron.
