[The description below was written by a language model from this plasmid's Addgene catalogue record and pLannotate feature annotations shown in this document.]
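Description:
pPTluc is an empty-backbone P-element transformation vector for Drosophila, designed as a firefly luciferase reporter for testing candidate enhancer fragments. It derives from the enhancer-tester vector pPTGAL: the PstI-flanked Gal4 fragment of that backbone was replaced with a HindIII–BamHI fragment carrying the luciferase gene from pGL3-Basic. In bacteria it is maintained through a ColE1/pUC-type origin and selected with ampicillin via the β-lactamase gene. Short remnants of the pBR322 bom and rop regions are also annotated in the plasmid backbone.

The reporter unit consists of a minimal promoter, annotated as a fragment of the Drosophila hsp70Bb promoter, placed directly upstream of the luc+ coding sequence. It is followed by an SV40 polyadenylation signal, which is annotated on the opposite strand together with a small residual piece of large T antigen sequence. Because the minimal promoter is expected to give little expression alone, luciferase output should depend on the regulatory activity of whatever DNA fragment is cloned upstream of it. The record does not describe the cloning sites available for this. P element 5' and 3' ends are present, which allow transposase-mediated integration into the fly germline, and a full mini-white gene provides an eye-colour marker for identifying transformants. Additional short mini-white matches adjacent to the P element ends probably reflect flanking sequence inherited from the parental vector lineage rather than separate functional genes.

The associated study concerns promoter elements linked to daily timekeeping in Drosophila, consistent with using luciferase to follow enhancer-driven transcription in transgenic flies. The sequenced record is 9,873 nt.
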