Addgene plasmid #87789: pPTluc
Purpose: (Empty Backbone) Luciferase reporter for testing enhancer fragments in Drosophila
Depositing lab: Herman Wijnen. Depositing organization: University of Southampton. Publication: A new promoter element associated with daily time keeping in Drosophila. Sharp B, Paquet E, Naef F, Bafna A, Wijnen H. Nucleic Acids Res. 2017 Apr 12. doi: 10.1093/nar/gkx268. PubMed 28407113.
Backbone
  Vector backbone: pPTGAL
  Backbone manufacturer: Daniel F. Eberl lab, PMID 12324963
  Backbone size (bp): 9890
  Modifications to backbone: replace a 3193bp fragment containing Gal4 flanked by PstI sites with a 1955bp HindIII-BamHI fragment containing the luciferase gene from pGL3-Basic (Promega).
  Vector type: Insect Expression
  Promoter: minimal promoter
  Tag / fusion protein: luciferase (C terminal on backbone)
Growth in bacteria
  Bacterial resistance: Ampicillin, 100 μg/mL
  Growth temperature: 37°C
  Growth strain: DH5alpha
  Copy number: Unknown
Gene/Insert
  Cloning method: Restriction Enzyme
  Sequencing primers: 5′ pCasper-F; 3′ lucNRev
Terms and licenses: Academic/Nonprofit Terms; Industry Terms: Not Available to Industry
How to cite: pPTluc was a gift from Herman Wijnen (Addgene plasmid # 87789 ; http://n2t.net/addgene:87789 ; RRID:Addgene_87789)
