LOCUS       Exported 9890 bp ds-DNA circular SYN 27-JAN-2017
DEFINITION  synthetic circular DNA
ACCESSION   .
VERSION     .
KEYWORDS    PPTLUC
SOURCE      synthetic DNA construct
  ORGANISM  synthetic DNA construct
REFERENCE   1 (bases 1 to 9890)
  AUTHORS   .
  TITLE     Direct Submission
  JOURNAL   Exported Friday, Jan 27, 2017 from SnapGene Viewer 3.2.1
            http://www.snapgene.com
FEATURES             Location/Qualifiers
     source          1..9890
                     /organism="synthetic DNA construct"
                     /mol_type="other DNA"
     CDS             234..1886
                     /codon_start=1
                     /gene="luc+"
                     /product="firefly luciferase"
                     /note="luciferase"
                     /note="enhanced luc+ version of the luciferase gene"
                     /translation="MEDAKNIKKGPAPFYPLEDGTAGEQLHKAMKRYALVPGTIAFTDA
                     HIEVDITYAEYFEMSVRLAEAMKRYGLNTNHRIVVCSENSLQFFMPVLGALFIGVAVAP
                     ANDIYNERELLNSMGISQPTVVFVSKKGLQKILNVQKKLPIIQKIIIMDSKTDYQGFQS
                     MYTFVTSHLPPGFNEYDFVPESFDRDKTIALIMNSSGSTGLPKGVALPHRTACVRFSHA
                     RDPIFGNQIIPDTAILSVVPFHHGFGMFTTLGYLICGFRVVLMYRFEEELFLRSLQDYK
                     IQSALLVPTLFSFFAKSTLIDKYDLSNLHEIASGGAPLSKEVGEAVAKRFHLPGIRQGY
                     GLTETTSAILITPEGDDKPGAVGKVVPFFEAKVVDLDTGKTLGVNQRGELCVRGPMIMS
                     GYVNNPEATNALIDKDGWLHSGDIAYWDEDEHFFIVDRLKSLIKYKGYQVAPAELESIL
                     LQHPNIFDAGVAGLPDDDAGELPAAVVVLEHGKTMTEKEIVDYVASQVTTAKKLRGGVV
                     FVDEVPKGLTGKLDARKIREILIKAKKGGKIAV"
     polyA_signal    1927..2048
                     /note="SV40 poly(A) signal"
                     /note="SV40 polyadenylation signal"
     misc_feature    2161..2393
                     /note="P element 3' end"
     promoter        3195..3299
                     /gene="bla"
                     /note="AmpR promoter"
     CDS             3300..4160
                     /codon_start=1
                     /gene="bla"
                     /product="beta-lactamase"
                     /note="AmpR"
                     /note="confers resistance to ampicillin, carbenicillin, and
                     related antibiotics"
                     /translation="MSIQHFRVALIPFFAAFCLPVFAHPETLVKVKDAEDQLGARVGYI
                     ELDLNSGKILESFRPEERFPMMSTFKVLLCGAVLSRIDAGQEQLGRRIHYSQNDLVEYS
                     PVTEKHLTDGMTVRELCSAAITMSDNTAANLLLTTIGGPKELTAFLHNMGDHVTRLDRW
                     EPELNEAIPNDERDTTMPVAMATTLRKLLTGELLTLASRQQLIDWMEADKVAGPLLRSA
                     LPAGWFIADKSGAGERGSRGIIAALGPDGKPSRIVVIYTTGSQATMDERNRQIAEIGAS
                     LIKHW"
     rep_origin      4331..4919
                     /direction=RIGHT
                     /note="ori"
                     /note="high-copy-number ColE1/pMB1/pBR322/pUC origin of
                     replication"
     misc_feature    5154..5739
                     /note="P element 5' end"
     CDS             complement(join(6517..7131,7202..7333,7554..7869,7931..8585
                     ,8660..8933,9328..9399))
                     /codon_start=1
                     /gene="white"
                     /product="Drosophila white gene eye color pigment"
                     /note="mini-white"
                     /note="This is a modified version of the white gene lacking
                     part of the first intron."
                     /translation="MGQEDQELLIRGGSKHPSAEHLNNGDSGAASQSCINQGFGQAKNY
                     GTLLPPSPPEDSGSGSGQLAENLTYAWHNMDIFGAVNQPGSGWRQLVNRTRGLFCNERH
                     IPAPRKHLLKNVCGVAYPGELLAVMGSSGAGKTTLLNALAFRSPQGIQVSPSGMRLLNG
                     QPVDAKEMQARCAYVQQDDLFIGSLTAREHLIFQAMVRMPRHLTYRQRVARVDQVIQEL
                     SLSKCQHTIIGVPGRVKGLSGGERKRLAFASEALTDPPLLICDEPTSGLDSFTAHSVVQ
                     VLKKLSQKGKTVILTIHQPSSELFELFDKILLMAEGRVAFLGTPSEAVDFFSYVGAQCP
                     TNYNPADFYVQVLAVVPGREIESRDRIAKICDNFAISKVARDMEQLLATKNLEKPLEQP
                     ENGYTYKATWFMQFRAVLWRSWLSVLKEPLLVKVRLIQTTMVAILIGLIFLGQQLTQVG
                     VMNINGAIFLFLTNMTFQNVFATINVFTSELPVFMREARSRLYRCDTYFLGKTIAELPL
                     FLTVPLVFTAIAYPMIGLRAGVLHFFNCLALVTLVANVSTSFGYLISCASSSTSMALSV
                     GPPVIIPFLLFGGFFLNSGSVPVYLKWLSYLSWFRYANEGLLINQWADVEPGEISCTSS
                     NTTCPSSGKVILETLNFSAADLPLDYVGLAILIVSFRVLAYLALRLRARRKE"
ORIGIN
        1 aggccttcta gaccgcggcc gcagatctgt taacgaattc ggtaccagat ccgggatccg
       61 gcgaaaagag cgccggagta taaatagagg cgcttcgtct acggagcgac aattcaattc
      121 aaacaagcaa agtgaacacg tcgctaagcg aaagctaagc aaataaacaa gcgcagctga
      181 acaagctaaa caatctgcaa gcttggcatt ccggtactgt tggtaaagcc accatggaag
      241 acgccaaaaa cataaagaaa ggcccggcgc cattctatcc gctggaagat ggaaccgctg
      301 gagagcaact gcataaggct atgaagagat acgccctggt tcctggaaca attgctttta
      361 cagatgcaca tatcgaggtg gacatcactt acgctgagta cttcgaaatg tccgttcggt
      421 tggcagaagc tatgaaacga tatgggctga atacaaatca cagaatcgtc gtatgcagtg
      481 aaaactctct tcaattcttt atgccggtgt tgggcgcgtt atttatcgga gttgcagttg
      541 cgcccgcgaa cgacatttat aatgaacgtg aattgctcaa cagtatgggc atttcgcagc
      601 ctaccgtggt gttcgtttcc aaaaaggggt tgcaaaaaat tttgaacgtg caaaaaaagc
      661 tcccaatcat ccaaaaaatt attatcatgg attctaaaac ggattaccag ggatttcagt
      721 cgatgtacac gttcgtcaca tctcatctac ctcccggttt taatgaatac gattttgtgc
      781 cagagtcctt cgatagggac aagacaattg cactgatcat gaactcctct ggatctactg
      841 gtctgcctaa aggtgtcgct ctgcctcata gaactgcctg cgtgagattc tcgcatgcca
      901 gagatcctat ttttggcaat caaatcattc cggatactgc gattttaagt gttgttccat
      961 tccatcacgg ttttggaatg tttactacac tcggatattt gatatgtgga tttcgagtcg
     1021 tcttaatgta tagatttgaa gaagagctgt ttctgaggag ccttcaggat tacaagattc
     1081 aaagtgcgct gctggtgcca accctattct ccttcttcgc caaaagcact ctgattgaca
     1141 aatacgattt atctaattta cacgaaattg cttctggtgg cgctcccctc tctaaggaag
     1201 tcggggaagc ggttgccaag aggttccatc tgccaggtat caggcaagga tatgggctca
     1261 ctgagactac atcagctatt ctgattacac ccgaggggga tgataaaccg ggcgcggtcg
     1321 gtaaagttgt tccatttttt gaagcgaagg ttgtggatct ggataccggg aaaacgctgg
     1381 gcgttaatca aagaggcgaa ctgtgtgtga gaggtcctat gattatgtcc ggttatgtaa
     1441 acaatccgga agcgaccaac gccttgattg acaaggatgg atggctacat tctggagaca
     1501 tagcttactg ggacgaagac gaacacttct tcatcgttga ccgcctgaag tctctgatta
     1561 agtacaaagg ctatcaggtg gctcccgctg aattggaatc catcttgctc caacacccca
     1621 acatcttcga cgcaggtgtc gcaggtcttc ccgacgatga cgccggtgaa cttcccgccg
     1681 ccgttgttgt tttggagcac ggaaagacga tgacggaaaa agagatcgtg gattacgtcg
     1741 ccagtcaagt aacaaccgcg aaaaagttgc gcggaggagt tgtgtttgtg gacgaagtac
     1801 cgaaaggtct taccggaaaa ctcgacgcaa gaaaaatcag agagatcctc ataaaggcca
     1861 agaagggcgg aaagatcgcc gtgtaattct agagtcgggg cggccggccg cttcgagcag
     1921 acatgataag atacattgat gagtttggac aaaccacaac tagaatgcag tgaaaaaaat
     1981 gctttatttg tgaaatttgt gatgctattg ctttatttgt aaccattata agctgcaata
     2041 aacaagttaa caacaacaat tgcattcatt ttatgtttca ggttcagggg gaggtgtggg
     2101 aggtttttta aagcaagtaa aacctctaca aatgtggtaa aatcgataag gcccaagctt
     2161 tgcgtactcg caaattatta aaaataaaac tttaaaaata atttcgtcta attaatatta
     2221 tgagttaatt caaaccccac ggacatgcta agggttaatc aacaatcata tcgctgtctc
     2281 actcagactc aatacgacac tcagaatact attcctttca ctcgcactta ttgcaagcat
     2341 acgttaagtg gatgtctctt gccgacggga ccaccttatg ttatttcatc atggtctggc
     2401 cattctcatc gtgagcttcc gggtgctcgc atatctggct ctaagacttc gggcccgacg
     2461 caaggagtag ccgacatata tccgaaataa ctgcttgttt ttttttttac cattattacc
     2521 atcgtgttta ctgtttattg ccccctcaaa aagctaatgt aattatattt gtgccaataa
     2581 aaacaagata tgacctatag aatacaagta tttccccttc gaacatcccc acaagtagac
     2641 tttggatttg tcttctaacc aaaagactta cacacctgca taccttacat caaaaactcg
     2701 tttatcgcta cataaaacac cgggatatat tttttatata catacttttc aaatcgcgcg
     2761 ccctcttcat aattcacctc caccacacca cgtttcgtag ttgctctttc gctgtctccc
     2821 acccgctctc cgcaacacat tcaccttttg ttcgacgacc ttggagcgac tgtcgttagt
     2881 tccgcgcgat tcggtgcggt atttcacacc gcatatggtg cactctcagt acaatctgct
     2941 ctgatgccgc atagttaagc cagccccgac acccgccaac acccgctgac gcgccctgac
     3001 gggcttgtct gctcccggca tccgcttaca gacaagctgt gaccgtctcc gggagctgca
     3061 tgtgtcagag gttttcaccg tcatcaccga aacgcgcgag acgaaagggc ctcgtgatac
     3121 gcctattttt ataggttaat gtcatgataa taatggtttc ttagacgtca ggtggcactt
     3181 ttcggggaaa tgtgcgcgga acccctattt gtttattttt ctaaatacat tcaaatatgt
     3241 atccgctcat gagacaataa ccctgataaa tgcttcaata atattgaaaa aggaagagta
     3301 tgagtattca acatttccgt gtcgccctta ttcccttttt tgcggcattt tgccttcctg
     3361 tttttgctca cccagaaacg ctggtgaaag taaaagatgc tgaagatcag ttgggtgcac
     3421 gagtgggtta catcgaactg gatctcaaca gcggtaagat ccttgagagt tttcgccccg
     3481 aagaacgttt tccaatgatg agcactttta aagttctgct atgtggcgcg gtattatccc
     3541 gtattgacgc cgggcaagag caactcggtc gccgcataca ctattctcag aatgacttgg
     3601 ttgagtactc accagtcaca gaaaagcatc ttacggatgg catgacagta agagaattat
     3661 gcagtgctgc cataaccatg agtgataaca ctgcggccaa cttacttctg acaacgatcg
     3721 gaggaccgaa ggagctaacc gcttttttgc acaacatggg ggatcatgta actcgccttg
     3781 atcgttggga accggagctg aatgaagcca taccaaacga cgagcgtgac accacgatgc
     3841 ctgtagcaat ggcaacaacg ttgcgcaaac tattaactgg cgaactactt actctagctt
     3901 cccggcaaca attaatagac tggatggagg cggataaagt tgcaggacca cttctgcgct
     3961 cggcccttcc ggctggctgg tttattgctg ataaatctgg agccggtgag cgtgggtctc
     4021 gcggtatcat tgcagcactg gggccagatg gtaagccctc ccgtatcgta gttatctaca
     4081 cgacggggag tcaggcaact atggatgaac gaaatagaca gatcgctgag ataggtgcct
     4141 cactgattaa gcattggtaa ctgtcagacc aagtttactc atatatactt tagattgatt
     4201 taaaacttca tttttaattt aaaaggatct aggtgaagat cctttttgat aatctcatga
     4261 ccaaaatccc ttaacgtgag ttttcgttcc actgagcgtc agaccccgta gaaaagatca
     4321 aaggatcttc ttgagatcct ttttttctgc gcgtaatctg ctgcttgcaa acaaaaaaac
     4381 caccgctacc agcggtggtt tgtttgccgg atcaagagct accaactctt tttccgaagg
     4441 taactggctt cagcagagcg cagataccaa atactgtcct tctagtgtag ccgtagttag
     4501 gccaccactt caagaactct gtagcaccgc ctacatacct cgctctgcta atcctgttac
     4561 cagtggctgc tgccagtggc gataagtcgt gtcttaccgg gttggactca agacgatagt
     4621 taccggataa ggcgcagcgg tcgggctgaa cggggggttc gtgcacacag cccagcttgg
     4681 agcgaacgac ctacaccgaa ctgagatacc tacagcgtga gcattgagaa agcgccacgc
     4741 ttcccgaagg gagaaaggcg gacaggtatc cggtaagcgg cagggtcgga acaggagagc
     4801 gcacgaggga gcttccaggg ggaaacgcct ggtatcttta tagtcctgtc gggtttcgcc
     4861 acctctgact tgagcgtcga tttttgtgat gctcgtcagg ggggcggagc ctatggaaaa
     4921 acgccttctt cttgaactcg ggctcggtgc cagtatacct caaatggttg tcgtacctct
     4981 catggttccg ttacgccaac gagggtctgc tgattaacca atgggcggac gtggagccgg
     5041 gcgaaattag ctgcacatcg tcgaacacca cgtgccccag ttcgggcaag gtcatcctgg
     5101 agacgcttaa cttctccgcc gccgatctgc cgctggacta cgtgggtctg gcccatgatg
     5161 aaataacata aggtggtccc gtcgatagcc gaagcttacc gaagtataca cttaaattca
     5221 gtgcacgttt gcttgttgag aggaaaggtt gtgtgcggac gaattttttt ttgaaaacat
     5281 taacccttac gtggaataaa aaaaaatgaa atattgcaaa ttttgctgca aagctgtgac
     5341 tggagtaaaa ttaattcacg tgccgaagtg tgctattaag agaaaattgt gggagcagag
     5401 ccttgggtgc agccttggtg aaaactccca aatttgtgat acccacttta aagattcgca
     5461 gtggaaggct gcacctgcaa aaggtcagac atttaaaagg aggcgactca acgcagatgc
     5521 cgtacctagt aaagtgatag agcctgaacc agaaaagata aaagaaggct ataccagtgg
     5581 gagtacacaa acagagtaag tttgaatagt aaaaaaaatc atttatgtaa acaataacgt
     5641 gactgtgcgt taggtcctgt tcattgttta atgaaaataa gagcttgagg gaaaaaattc
     5701 gtactttgga gtacgaaatg cgtcgtttag agcagcagcc gaattaattc tagttccagt
     5761 gaaatccaag cattttctaa attaaatgta ttcttattat tatagttgtt atttttgata
     5821 tatataaaca acactattat gcccaccatt tttttgagat gcatctacac aaggaacaaa
     5881 cactggatgt cactttcagt tcaaattgta acgctaatca ctccgaacag gtcacaaaaa
     5941 attaccttaa aaagtcataa tattaaatta gaataaatat agctgtgagg gaaatatata
     6001 caaatatatt ggagcaaata aattgtacat acaaatattt attactaatt tctattgaga
     6061 cgaaatgaac cactcggaac catttgagcg aaccgaatcg cgcggaacta acgacagtcg
     6121 ctccaaggtc gtcgaacaaa aggtgaatgt gttgcggaga gcgggtggga gacagcgaaa
     6181 gagcaactac gaaacgtggt gtggtggagg tgaattatga agagggcgcg cgatttgaaa
     6241 agtatgtata taaaaaatat atcccggtgt tttatgtagc gataaacgag tttttgatgt
     6301 aaggtatgca ggtgtgtaag tcttttggtt agaagacaaa tccaaagtct acttgtgggg
     6361 atgttcgaag gggaaatact tgtattctat aggtcatatc ttgtttttat tggcacaaat
     6421 ataattacat tagctttttg agggggcaat aaacagtaaa cacgatggta ataatggtaa
     6481 aaaaaaaaac aagcagttat ttcggatata tgtcggctac tccttgcgtc gggcccgaag
     6541 tcttagagcc agatatgcga gcacccggaa gctcacgatg agaatggcca gacccacgta
     6601 gtccagcggc agatcggcgg cggagaagtt aagcgtctcc aggatgacct tgcccgaact
     6661 ggggcacgtg gtgttcgacg atgtgcagct aatttcgccc ggctccacgt ccgcccattg
     6721 gttaatcagc agaccctcgt tggcgtaacg gaaccatgag aggtacgaca accatttgag
     6781 gtatactggc accgagcccg agttcaagaa gaagccgcca aagagcagga atggtatgat
     6841 aaccggcgga cccacagaca gcgccatcga ggtcgaggag ctggcgcagg atattagata
     6901 tccgaaggac gttgacacat tggccaccag agtgaccagc gccaggcagt tgaagaagtg
     6961 cagcactccg gcccgcagtc cgatcatcgg ataggcaatc gccgtgaaga ccagtggcac
     7021 tgtgagaaaa agcggtaatt cggcaatcgt tttgcccaga aagtatgtgt cacagcgata
     7081 aagtcgactt cgggcctccc tcataaaaac tggcagctct gaggtgaaca cctaaatcga
     7141 atcgattcat tagaaagtta gtaaattatt aatatgcaaa tgtattctaa acaagactta
     7201 catttatcgt ggcaaagacg ttttgaaagg tcatgttggt caggaagagg aagatggctc
     7261 cgttgatatt catcacgccc acttgcgtga gttgttggcc caaaaagatg aggccaatca
     7321 agatggcaac catctgcaaa ttaaaatgtt actcgcatct cattaatatt catatcttca
     7381 acatgttcgc gagttaaatg aaatttattt attttctgca aaactataaa ctatacatct
     7441 cattgaaaaa aactaagaag ggtgtggaat caggcaattc taactaaaat ctagcgaatt
     7501 tgtttccaag aattgtaagc gttatatcat ttgtttccac tggaaccact caccgttgtc
     7561 tgaataagtc gcacttttac gaggagtggt tccttgagca ccgacagcca ggatcgccac
     7621 aggaccgccc ggaactgcat gaaccaggtg gccttgtagg tgtacccatt ctccggctgc
     7681 tccagtggct tctccaaatt tttggtggcc aacaactgct ccatatcccg ggctactttg
     7741 ctaatagcaa aattgtcgca tatcttggcg atccgatcac gggactcgat ctcccgtccg
     7801 ggcacaacgg ccaacacctg tacgtaaaag tccgccggat tgtagttggt aggacactgg
     7861 gcacccacgc tggataggag ttgagatgta atgtaatgct agataccctt aataaacaca
     7921 tcgaactcac taggaaaaga agtcgacggc ttcgctggga gtgcccaaga aagctaccct
     7981 gccctcggcc atcagaagga tcttgtcaaa gagctcaaac agctcggaag acggctgatg
     8041 aatggtcagg atgacggtct tgcccttctg cgacagcttc ttcagcacct ggacgacgct
     8101 gtgggcggta aatgagtcca gtccggaggt gggctcatcg cagatcagaa gcggcggatc
     8161 ggttagtgcc tcggaggcga atgccagacg cttcctttct ccgccggaca gacctttcac
     8221 cctgccgggc acaccgatga tcgtgtgctg acatttgctg agcgaaagct cctggatcac
     8281 ctgatccacg cgggccactc gctgccgata ggtcagatgt cgtggcatcc gcaccatggc
     8341 ctggaaaatc aggtgttccc tggccgttag ggagccgata aagaggtcat cctgctggac
     8401 ataggcgcac ctggcctgca tctccttggc gtccacaggt tggccattga gcagtcgcat
     8461 cccggatggc gatacttgga tgccctgcgg cgatcgaaag gcaagggcat tcagcagggt
     8521 cgtctttccg gcaccggaac tgcccatcac ggccaaaagt tcgcccggat aggccacgcc
     8581 gcaaactgag tttcaaattg gtaattggac cctttattaa gatttcacac agatcagccg
     8641 actgcgaata gaaactcacc gttcttgagc aaatgtttcc tgggcgccgg tatgtgtcgc
     8701 tcgttgcaga atagtccgcg tgtccggttg accagctgcc gccatccgga gcccggctga
     8761 ttgaccgccc caaagatgtc catattgtgc caggcatagg tgaggttctc ggctagttgg
     8821 ccgctccctg aaccggagtc ctccggcgga ctgggtggca ggagcgtgcc gtagtttttg
     8881 gcctgcccga agccctggtt aatgcagctc tgcgaagccg ctccgctgtc accctgcaat
     8941 gataggggat ctcaaatatc aactacaagc gttatgctca tctaaccccg aacaaaacga
     9001 agtatcctac gaagtaggtt tatactttta tttatttttt gtgcatctag gatcagctta
     9061 aaatatctgg ttgttatatt ttttgtaaaa aagaatgtag tcgaaaatga atgcctttag
     9121 atgtcttgat catgatatga tcttaaaaat tgtcttatat agcgagcaca gctaccagaa
     9181 taatctgttt cgtgtcacta tttgtttgtg cgattgcggt ttgggatttt tgtgggtcgc
     9241 agttctcacg ccgcagacaa tttgatgttg caatcgcagt tcctatagat caagtgaact
     9301 taagatgtat gcacatgtac tactcacatt gttcagatgc tcggcagatg ggtgtttgct
     9361 gcctccgcga attaatagct cctgatcctc ttggcccatt gccgggattt ttcacacttt
     9421 cccctgctta cccacccaaa accaatcacc accccaatca ctcaaaaaac aaacaaaaat
     9481 aagaagcgag aggagttttg gcacagcact ttgtgtttaa ttgatggcgt aaaccgcttg
     9541 gagcttcgtc acgaaaccgc tgacaaagtg caactgaagg cggacattga cgctaggtaa
     9601 cgctacaaac ggtggcgaaa gagatagcgg acgcagcggc gaaagagacg gcgatatttc
     9661 tgtggacaga gaaggaggca aacagcgctg actttgagtg gaatgtcatt ttgagtgaga
     9721 ggtaatcgaa agaacctggt acttcaaata cccttggatc gaagtaaatt taaaactgat
     9781 cagataagtt caatgatatc cagtgcagta aaaaataaaa aaaaaatatg tttttttaaa
     9841 tctacattct ccaaaaaagg gttttattaa cttacataca tactagaatt
//
